>Addgene plasmid #33378 | esrrga_R (OZ564) | depositor partial sequence | sequence record 39911 | esrrga_R (OZ564) sequence 270 bps
TCTAGACCCGGGGAGCGCCCCTTCCAGTGTCGCATTTGCATGCGGAACTTTTCGCGTCAGATGAACTTGG
ACCGTCATACCCGTACTCATACCGGTGAAAAACCGTTTCAGTGTCGGATCTGTATGCGAAATTTCTCCCG
TCAGGACAACTTGGGTCGTCATCTACGTACGCACACCGGCGAGAAGCCATTCCAATGCCGAATATGCATG
CGCAACTTCAGTCAGCGTAACACCTTGAAAGGTCACCTAAAAACCCACCTGAGGGGATCC
