>Addgene plasmid #33378 | esrrga_R (OZ564) | addgene partial sequence | sequence record 41917 | OK_61
ATTGTGCAAAGGCCCTGAGAAAAATCCAAGCTTTGGCGGCCGCTGACTACAAAGACGATGATGACAAATC
TAGACCCGGGGAGCGCCCCTTCCAGTGTCGCATTTGCATGCGGAACTTTTCGCGTCAGATGAACTTGGAC
CGTCATACCCGTACTCATACCGGTGAAAAACCGTTTCAGTGTCGGATCTGTATGCGAAATTTCTCCCGTC
AGGACAACTTGGGTCGTCATCTACGTACGCACACCGGCGAGAAGCCATTCCAATGCCGAATATGCATGCG
CAACTTCAGTCAGCGTAACACCTTGAAAGGTCACCTAAAAACCCACCTGAGGGGATCCTCTGCACAGTAG
TAACTAGAGACTAGAAAAAGGCCGACAAGTCCCGCTCCGCTGAAGATCCTGGCGTAATAGCGAAGAGGCC
CGCACCGATCGCCCTTCCCAACAGTTGCGCAGCCTGAATGGCGAATGGG
[124 nt withheld, positions 470-593]
C
[91 nt withheld, positions 595-685]
A
[49 nt withheld, positions 687-735]
CCTTTGACGTTGGAGTCCACGTTCTTT
[37 nt withheld, positions 763-799]
ACCCTATCTCGGTCTATTCTTTTGATTTATAAGGGATTTTGCCGATTTCGGCCTAT
