[The description below was written by a language model from this plasmid's Addgene catalogue record.]
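Description:
esrrga_R (OZ564) is a low-copy, kanamycin-selected bacterial plasmid built on the 5.5 kb MG414 backbone. It carries a roughly 270 bp engineered zinc finger array directed against one half-site of a target in the zebrafish gene esrrga (estrogen-related receptor gamma a). The array was produced by the OPEN (Oligomerized Pool Engineering) selection approach. It sits between retained XbaI and BamHI sites, so it can be excised as a cassette. The plasmid does not contain any esrrga sequence; it encodes only the DNA-binding module that recognises it. The record notes that propagation requires a host expressing the lacIq allele of lac repressor, which suggests lac-regulated expression of the array. However, the promoter, origin of replication and other backbone features are not stated.

The construct is a source plasmid rather than a ready-to-use nuclease. To generate a functional zinc finger nuclease, the array must be subcloned into a ZFN expression vector that supplies a FokI cleavage domain. It must then be paired with the complementary left-half array, esrrga_L (OZ563), so that the two FokI fusions dimerise across the spacer and cut the locus. The choice of expression vector depends on the spacer length of the full target site: one vector set suits 5 or 6 bp spacers and another suits 7 bp. Some of these vectors carry FokI mutations that enforce heterodimer formation. In a bacterial two-hybrid assay the array bound its nine-base-pair half-site, giving about 5.4-fold activation. It had not been tested as a nuclease for its ability to induce mutations at the zebrafish locus.
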