Addgene plasmid #33378: esrrga_R (OZ564)
Depositing lab: Keith Joung. Depositing organization: Massachusetts General Hospital. Publication: Rapid "open-source" engineering of customized zinc-finger nucleases for highly efficient gene modification. Maeder ML, Thibodeau-Beganny S, Osiak A, Wright DA, Anthony RM, Eichtinger M, Jiang T, Foley JE, Winfrey RJ, Townsend JA, Unger-Wallace E, Sander JD, Muller-Lerch F, Fu F, Pearlberg J, Goebel C, Dassie JP, Pruett-Miller SM, Porteus MH, Sgroi DC, Iafrate AJ, Dobbs D, McCray PB, Cathomen T, Voytas DF, Joung JK. Mol Cell. 2008 Jul 25. 31(2):294-301. 10.1016/j.molcel.2008.06.016 PubMed 18657511.
Backbone
  Vector backbone: MG414
  Backbone size w/o insert (bp): 5493
  Vector type: Zebrafish Targeting
Growth in bacteria
  Bacterial resistance: Kanamycin, 50 μg/mL
  Growth temperature: 37°C
  Growth strain: XL1 Blue
  Growth instructions: Requires a bacterial strain such as XL1 Blue, that expresses the lacIq allele of lac repressor
  Copy number: Low Copy
Gene/Insert
  Gene/Insert name: Zinc finger array targeting esrrga (alt name: esrrga)
  Species: D. rerio (zebrafish)
  Insert size (bp): 270
  GenBank ID: ENSDARG00000004861
  Entrez Gene: esrrga (a.k.a. errg, errgamma, esrrg)
  Cloning method: Restriction Enzyme; 5′ cloning site XbaI (not destroyed); 3′ cloning site BamHI (not destroyed)
  Sequencing primers: 5′ OK.61 GGGTAGTACGATGACGGAACCTGTC
Terms and licenses: Academic/Nonprofit Terms; Industry Terms: Not Available to Industry
Depositor comments: This plasmid encodes a zinc finger array targeting half of a target sequence in the zebrafish gene esrrga. Please note that this plasmid does NOT contain the esrrga sequence. Users must order the complementary plasmid esrrga_L (OZ563) [Addgene plasmid 33377] in order to create a zinc finger nuclease (ZFN) pair to introduce targeted mutations into this specific zebrafish gene. Users will also need to clone the zinc finger (ZF) insert of this plasmid into a zinc finger nuclease (ZFN) vector to express a FOKI fusion product. Examples of possible ZFN expression vectors that can be used are: pST1374 (Addgene plasmid 13426), pMLM290/292 (Addgene plasmids 21872 & 21873), pMLM800/802 (Addgene plasmids 27202 & 27203). The difference between pMLM800/802 and pMLM290/292 is the length of the “spacer” sequence in the full ZFN target site. If the spacer is 7 bp, scientists should use pMLM800/802. If the spacer is 5 or 6 bps, scientists should use pMLM290/292. pMLM290/292 is identical to pST1374 except that it harbors two mutations in the FokI nuclease domain (Q486E, I499L; aka the “-“ mutation see Miller et al., Nat. Biotech 2007, PMID 17603475) which confers heterodimeric behavior on these domains This zinc finger array was tested for binding activity to the sequence 5'-TCTGAGGAG-3' in a bacterial two hybrid assay, and resulted in 5.42 fold activation. However, this array has not yet been tested for activity as a zinc finger nuclease (i.e. for its ability to induce mutations at the intended locus). Scientists using this zinc finger array in a publication should notify and acknowledge NIH grant number R01 GM088040 in the publication. Other Articles: "Oligomerized pool engineering (OPEN): an 'open-source' protocol for making customized zinc-finger arrays." Maeder ML et al. (Nat Protoc. 2009 Sept 17. 4(10):1471-1501. Pubmed ID: 19798082) "Targeted mutagenesis in zebrafish using customized zinc-finger nucleases." Foley JE et al. (Nat Protoc. 2009 Dec 3. 4(12):1855-1867. Pubmed ID: 20010934)
How to cite: esrrga_R (OZ564) was a gift from Keith Joung (Addgene plasmid # 33378 ; http://n2t.net/addgene:33378 ; RRID:Addgene_33378)
